>Addgene plasmid #163354 | pMY-MCS-P2A-CD90.1 | addgene full sequence | sequence record 322100 | Addgene NGS Result
CCCGAAAAGTGCCACCTGCATAATGAAAGACCCCACCTGTAGGTTTGGCAAGCTAGCTTAAGTAACGCCA
TTTTGCAAGGCATGGAAAAATACATAACTGAGAATAGAAAAGTTCAGATCAAGGTCAGGAACAGATGGAA
CAGCTGAATATGGGCCAAACAGGATATCTGTGGTAAGCAGTTCCTGCCCCGGCTCAGGGCCAAGAACAGA
TGGAACAGCTGAATATGGGCCAAACAGGATATCTGTGGTAAGCAGTTCCTGCCCCGGCTCAGGGCCAAGA
ACAGATGGTCCCCAGATGCGGTCCAGCCCTCAGCAGTTTCTAGAGAACCATCAGATGTTTCCAGGGTGCC
CCAAGGACCTGAAATGACCCTGTGCCTTATTTGAACTAACCAATCAGTTCGCTTCTCGCTTCTGTTCGCG
CGCTTCTGCTCCCCGAGCTCAATAAAAGAGCCCACAACCCCTCACTCGGCGCGCCAGTCCTCCGATTGAC
TGAGTCGCCCGGGTACCCGTATTCCCAATAAAGCCTCTTGCTGTTTGCATCCGAATCGTGGACTCGCTGA
TCCTTGGGAGGGTCTCCTCAGATTGATTGACTGCCCACCTCGGGGGTCTTTCATTTGGAGGTTCCACCGA
GATTTGGAGACCCCTGCCCAGGGACCACCGACCCCCCCGCCGGGAGGTAAGCTGGCCAGCGGTCGTTTCG
TGTCTGTCTCTGTCTTTGTGCGTGTTTGTGCCGGCATCTAATGTTTGCGCCTGCGTCTGTACTAGTTAGC
TAACTAGCTCTGTATCTGGCGGACCCGTGGTGGAACTGACGAGTTCGGAACACCCGGCCGCAACCCTGGG
AGACGTCCCAGGGACTTCGGGGGCCGTTTTTGTGGCCCGACCTGAGTCCAAAAATCCCGATCGTTTTGGA
CTCTTTGGTGCACCCCCCTAATAGGAGGGATATGTGGTTCTGGTAGGAGACGAGAACCTAAAACAGTTCC
CGCCTCCGTCTGAATTTTTGCTTTCGGTTTGGGACCGAAGCCGCGCCGCGCGTCTTGTCTGCTGCAGCAT
CGTTCTGTGTTGTCTCTGTCTGACTGTGTTTCTGTATTTGTCTGAAAATTAGGGCCAGACTGTTACCACT
CCCTTAAGTTTGACCTTAGGTCACTGGAAAGATGTCGAGCGGATCGCTCACAACCAGTCGGTAGATGTCA
AGAAGAGACGTTGGGTTACCTTCTGCTCTGCAGAATGGCCAACCTTTAACGTCGGATGGCCGCGAGACGG
CACCTTTAACCGAGACCTCATCACCCAGGTTAAGATCAAGGTCTTTTCACCTGGCCCGCATGGACACCCA
GACCAGGTCCCCTACATCGTGACCTGGGAAGCCTTGGCTTTTGACCCCCCTCCCTGGGTCAAGCCCTTTG
TACACCCTAAGCCTCCGCCTCCTCTTCCTCCATCCGCCCCGTCTCTCCCCCTTGAACCTCCTCGTTCGAC
CCCGCCTCGATCCTCCCTTTATCCAGCCCTCACTCCTTCTCTAGGCGCCCCCATATGGCCATATGAGATC
TTATATGGGGCACCCCCGCCCCTTGTAAACTTCCCTGACCCTGACATGACAAGAGTTACTAACAGCCCCT
CTCTCCAAGCTCACTTACAGGCTCTCTACTTAGTCCAGCACGAAGTCTGGAGACCTCTGGCGGCAGCCTA
CCAAGAACAACTGGACCGACCGGCCGGTGGTACCTCACCCTTACCGAGTCGGCGACACAGTGTGGGTCCG
CCGACACCAGACTAAGAACCTAGAACCTCGCTGGAAAGGACCTTACACAGTCCTGCTGACCACCCCCACC
GCCCTCAAAGTAGACGGCATCGCAGCTTGGATACACGCCGCCCACGTGAAGGCTGCCGACCCCGGGGGTG
GACCATCCTCTAGACTGCCGGATCTAGCTAGTTAATTAACTCCGTGGATCCGGTCGTGCGGCCGCACGGA
AACGCGTGGCCTGGCATGCCGCGACGTCGACGCCACAAACTTCAGCCTGCTGAGACAGGCTGGCGACGTG
GAAGAGAATCCTGGACCTATGAACCCCGCCATCTCTGTGGCCCTGCTGCTGTCTGTGCTGCAGGTGTCCA
GAGGCCAGAAAGTGACCAGCCTGACCGCCTGCCTCGTGAACCAGAACCTGAGACTGGACTGCAGACACGA
GAACAACACCAAGGACAACAGCATCCAGCACGAGTTCTCCCTGACCCGCGAGAAGAGAAAACACGTGCTG
AGCGGCACCCTGGGCATCCCCGAGCACACCTACAGATCCAGAGTGACCCTGAGCAACCAGCCCTACATCA
AGGTGCTGACCCTGGCCAACTTCACCACAAAGGACGAGGGCGACTACTTCTGCGAGCTGAGAGTGTCCGG
CGCCAACCCCATGAGCAGCAACAAGAGCATCAGCGTGTACAGAGACAAGCTCGTGAAGTGCGGCGGCATC
AGCCTGCTGGTGCAGAACACCTCTTGGATGCTGTTGCTGCTGCTGAGCCTGAGCCTGCTGCAGGCCCTGG
ACTTCATCTCTCTGTAGCCTGCAGGTTTCTGAAGCTTGAGTACATCGATTGCATTGGGTCGATCGACCGG
GCCGCCAGCACAGTGGTCGATCGAGGGGGGGCCCGCGATTAGTCCAATTTGTTAAAGACAGGATATCAGT
GGTCCAGGCTCTAGTTTTGACTCAACAATATCACCAGCTGAAGCCTATAGAGTACGAGCCATAGATAGAA
TAAAAGATTTTATTTAGTCTCCAGAAAAAGGGGGGAATGAAAGACCCCACCTGTAGGTTTGGCAAGCTAG
CTTAAGTAACGCCATTTTGCAAGGCATGGAAAATACATAACTGAGAATAGAGAAGTTCAGATCAAGGTTA
GGAACAGAGAGACAGCAGAATATGGGCCAAACAGGATATCTGTGGTAAGCAGTTCCTGCCCCGGCTCAGG
GCCAAGAACAGTTGGAACAGCAGAATATGGGCCAAACAGGATATCTGTGGTAAGCAGTTCCTGCCCCGGC
TCAGGGCCAAGAACAGATGGTCCCCAGATGCGGTCCCGCCCTCAGCAGTTTCTAGAGAACCATCAGATGT
TTCCAGGGTGCCCCAAGGACCTGAAATGACCCTGTGCCTTATTTGAACTAACCAATCAGTTCGCTTCTCG
CTTCTGTTCGCGCGCTTCTGCTCCCCGAGCTCAATAAAAGAGCCCACAACCCCTCACTCGGCGCGCCAGT
CCTCCGATAGACTGCGTCGCCCGGGTACCCGTGTATCCAATAAACCCTCTTGCAGTTGCATCCGACTTGT
GGTCTCGCTGTTCCTTGGGAGGGTCTCCTCTGAGTGATTGACTACCCGTCAGCGGGGGTCTTTCACATGC
AGCATGTATCAAAATTAATTTGGTTTTTTTTCTTAAGTATTTACATTAAATGGCCATAGTTGCATTAATG
AATCGGCCAACGCGCGGGGAGAGGCGGTTTGCGTATTGGGCGCTCTTCCGCTTCCTCGCTCACTGACTCG
CTGCGCTCGGTCGTTCGGCTGCGGCGAGCGGTATCAGCTCACTCAAAGGCGGTAATACGGTTATCCACAG
AATCAGGGGATAACGCAGGAAAGAACATGTGAGCAAAAGGCCAGCAAAAGGCCAGGAACCGTAAAAAGGC
CGCGTTGCTGGCGTTTTTCCATAGGCTCCGCACCCCTGACGAGCATCACAAAAATCGACGCTCAAGTCAG
AGGTGGCGAAACCCGACAGGACTATAAAGATACCAGGCGTTTCCCCCTGGAAGCTCCCTCGTGCGCTCTC
CTGTTCCGACCCTGCCGCTTACCGGATACCTGTCCGCCTTTCTCCCTTCGGGAAGCGTGGCGCTTTCTCA
TAGCTCACGCTGTAGGTATCTCAGTTCGGTGTAGGTCGTTCGCTCCAAGCTGGGCTGTGTGCACGAACCC
CCCGTTCAGCCCGACCGCTGCGCCTTATCCGGTAACTATCGTCTTGAGTCCAACCCGGTAAGACACGACT
TATCGCCACTGGCAGCAGCCACTGGTAACAGGATTAGCAGAGCGAGGTATGTAGGCGGTGCTACAGAGTT
CTTGAAGTGGTGGCCTAACTACGGCTACACTAGAAGAACAGTATTTGGTATCTGCGCTCTGCTGAAGCCA
GTTACCTTCGGAAAAAGAGTTGGTAGCTCTTGATCCGGCAAACAAACCACCGCTGGTAGCGGTGGTTTTT
TTGTTTGCAAGCAGCAGATTACGCGCAGAAAAAAAGGATCTCAAGAAGATCCTTTGATCTTTTCTACGGG
GTCTGACGCTCAGTGGAACGAAAACTCACGTTAAGGGATTTTGGTCATGAGATTATCAAAAAGGATCTTC
ACCTAGATCCTTTTGCGGCCGGCCGCAAATCAATCTAAAGTATATATGAGTAAACTTGGTCTGACAGTTA
CCAATGCTTAATCAGTGAGGCACCTATCTCAGCGATCTGTCTATTTCGTTCATCCATAGTTGCCTGACTC
CCCGTCGTGTAGATAACTACGATACGGGAGGGCTTACCATCTGGCCCCAGTGCTGCAATGATACCGCGAG
ACCCACGCTCACCGGCTCCAGATTTATCAGCAATAAACCAGCCAGCCGGAAGGGCCGAGCGCAGAAGTGG
TCCTGCAACTTTATCCGCCTCCATCCAGTCTATTAATTGTTGCCGGGAAGCTAGAGTAAGTAGTTCGCCA
GTTAATAGTTTGCGCAACGTTGTTGCCATTGCTACAGGCATCGTGGTGTCACGCTCGTCGTTTGGTATGG
CTTCATTCAGCTCCGGTTCCCAACGATCAAGGCGAGTTACATGATCCCCCATGTTGTGCAAAAAAGCGGT
TAGCTCCTTCGGTCCTCCGATCGTTGTCAGAAGTAAGTTGGCCGCAGTGTTATCACTCATGGTTATGGCA
GCACTGCATAATTCTCTTACTGTCATGCCATCCGTAAGATGCTTTTCTGTGACTGGTGAGTACTCAACCA
AGTCATTCTGAGAATAGTGTATGCGGCGACCGAGTTGCTCTTGCCCGGCGTCAATACGGGATAATACCGC
GCCACATAGCAGAACTTTAAAAGTGCTCATCATTGGAAAACGTTCTTCGGGGCGAAAACTCTCAAGGATC
TTACCGCTGTTGAGATCCAGTTCGATGTAACCCACTCGTGCACCCAACTGATCTTCAGCATCTTTTACTT
TCACCAGCGTTTCTGGGTGAGCAAAAACAGGAAGGCAAAATGCCGCAAAAAAGGGAATAAGGGCGACACG
GAAATGTTGAATACTCATACTCTTCCTTTTTCAATATTATTGAAGCATTTATCAGGGTTATTGTCTCATG
AGCGGATACATATTTGAATGTATTTAGAAAAATAAACAAATAGGGGTTCCGCGCACATTTC
Features (pLannotate 1.2.2; 11 found; start..end, strand, type, name):
     22..615     +  LTR            LTR: long terminal repeat from Moloney murine leukemia virus
    746..1044    +  misc_feature   MMLV Ψ (fragment): packaging signal of Moloney murine leukemia virus (MMLV)
   1103..1519    +  CDS            gag (truncated): truncated Moloney murine leukemia virus (MMLV) gag gene lacking the start codon
   1529..1907    +  misc_feature   pol region: Moloney murine leukemia virus (MMLV) pol region containing the splice acceptor site
   2049..2534    +  CDS            Thy1: THY1_MOUSE - Also known as Thy-1. Experimental evidence at protein level: Swiss-Prot protein existence level 1. May play a role in cell-cell or cell-ligand interactions during synaptogenesis and other events in the brain. From Mus musculus (Mouse).
   2626..2724    +  CDS            env (fragment): murine leukemia virus gPr80 envelope polyprotein precursor; env; proteolytically cleaved into gp70SU and p15TM subunits
   2766..3355    +  LTR            LTR: long terminal repeat from Moloney murine leukemia virus
   3421..3473    -  CDS            lacI (fragment): lac repressor; lacI; The lac repressor binds to the lac operator to inhibit transcription in E. coli. This inhibition can be relieved by adding lactose or isopropyl-β-D-thiogalactopyranoside (IPTG).
   3656..4244    -  rep_origin     ori: high-copy-number ColE1/pMB1/pBR322/pUC origin of replication
   4408..5268    -  CDS            AmpR: β-lactamase; bla; confers resistance to ampicillin, carbenicillin, and related antibiotics
   5269..5373    -  promoter       AmpR promoter: bla
