[The description below was written by a language model from this plasmid's Addgene catalogue record and pLannotate feature annotations shown in this document.]
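Description:
pMY-MCS-P2A-CD90.1 is an empty gammaretroviral expression backbone of about 5.4 kb, built on the pMY vector and intended for gene delivery into mammalian cells; the associated work describes a toolbox for overexpression and genetic perturbation in primary lymphocytes. In bacteria it is maintained through a high-copy ColE1/pUC-type origin and selected with ampicillin via the β-lactamase gene and its native promoter. A recombination-tolerant E. coli strain is listed for propagation, which is common for plasmids carrying two directly repeated LTRs.

The viral portion is flanked by Moloney murine leukemia virus long terminal repeats. Downstream of the 5' LTR lie the MMLV Ψ packaging signal, a truncated gag segment lacking its start codon (which typically extends the packaging signal and improves encapsidation of the genomic RNA), and a pol region containing the splice acceptor, an arrangement that supports production of a spliced transcript for efficient payload expression. No separate internal promoter is annotated, so expression appears to be driven from the 5' LTR. The multiple cloning site and the P2A sequence named in the construct's title are not annotated individually, but would sit in the gap between the pol region and the mouse Thy1 coding sequence, which encodes the CD90.1 surface marker. A gene of interest cloned in frame, without a stop codon, is translated together with CD90.1, and ribosomal skipping at the P2A peptide yields two separate proteins. Transduced cells can then be identified or enriched by surface staining for CD90.1. Short env and lacI fragments are backbone remnants. Because functional gag, pol and env genes are absent, particle production requires these functions in trans from a packaging system.
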