Addgene plasmid #163354: pMY-MCS-P2A-CD90.1
Purpose: (Empty Backbone) Retroviral backbone for in-frame cloning of a gene of interest and a P2A separated CD90.1 surface marker
Depositing lab: Louis Ates & Teunis Geijtenbeek. Depositing organization: Academic Medical Center, University of Amsterdam. Publication: An optimized retroviral toolbox for overexpression and genetic perturbation of primary lymphocytes. van der Donk LEH, van der Spek J, van Duivenvoorde T, Ten Brink MS, Geijtenbeek TBH, Kuijl CP, van Heijst JWJ, Ates LS. Biol Open. 2022 Feb 15;11(2):bio059032. doi: 10.1242/bio.059032. Epub 2022 Mar 1. PubMed 35229875.
Backbone
  Vector backbone: pMY
  Vector type: Mammalian Expression, Retroviral
Growth in bacteria
  Bacterial resistance: Ampicillin, 100 μg/mL
  Growth temperature: 37°C
  Growth strain: NEB Stable
  Copy number: High Copy
Gene/Insert
  Gene/Insert name: None
Terms and licenses: Academic/Nonprofit Terms; Industry Terms: Not Available to Industry
Depositor comments: Please visit https://www.biorxiv.org/content/10.1101/2021.01.08.425881v1 for bioRxiv preprint.
How to cite: pMY-MCS-P2A-CD90.1 was a gift from Louis Ates & Teunis Geijtenbeek (Addgene plasmid # 163354 ; http://n2t.net/addgene:163354 ; RRID:Addgene_163354)
